Addgene plasmid #228251: pCMV-T7-SpCas9(KRHWMR)-P2A-EGFP_(RAS3808)
Purpose: pCMV human expression plasmid for SpCas9 enzyme with KRHWMR amino acids at positions 1135,1136,1218,1219,1335,T1337 with C-term BPNLS-P2A-EGFP
Depositing lab: Benjamin Kleinstiver. Depositing organization: Massachusetts General Hospital. Publication: Custom CRISPR-Cas9 PAM variants via scalable engineering and machine learning. Silverstein RA, Kim N, Kroell AS, Walton RT, Delano J, Butcher RM, Pacesa M, Smith BK, Christie KA, Ha LL, Meis RJ, Clark AB, Spinner AD, Lazzarotto CR, Li Y, Matsubara A, Urbina EO, Dahl GA, Correia BE, Marks DS, Tsai SQ, Pinello L, De Ravin SS, Liu Q, Kleinstiver BP. Nature. 2025 Apr 22. doi: 10.1038/s41586-025-09021-y. PubMed 40262634.
Backbone
  Vector backbone: pCMV-T7-SpCas9-P2A-EGFP (RTW3027; Addgene plasmid #139987)
  Vector type: Mammalian Expression
Growth in bacteria
  Bacterial resistance: Ampicillin, 100 μg/mL
  Growth temperature: 37°C
  Growth strain: DH5alpha
  Copy number: High Copy
Gene/Insert
  Gene/Insert name: human codon optimized nuclease SpCas9(KRHWMR)-P2A-EGFP (alt names: RAS3808; SpCas9(KRHWMR))
  Species: Synthetic
  Mutation: SpCas9(ARGIMR)=D1135K, S1136R, G1218H, E1219W, R1335M, T1337R
  Promoter: CMV and T7
  Tag / fusion protein: BPNLS-3xFLAG-P2A-EGFP (N terminal on insert)
  Cloning method: Gibson Cloning
  Sequencing primers: 5′ oBK6928-CCAAGTCTCCACCCCATTGACG; 3′ oBK219-GGGAGTGGCACCTTCCAGGGTC
Terms and licenses: Academic/Nonprofit Terms; Industry Terms: Not Available to Industry
How to cite: pCMV-T7-SpCas9(KRHWMR)-P2A-EGFP_(RAS3808) was a gift from Benjamin Kleinstiver (Addgene plasmid # 228251 ; http://n2t.net/addgene:228251 ; RRID:Addgene_228251)
