[The description below was written by a language model from this plasmid's Addgene catalogue record and pLannotate feature annotations shown in this document.]
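Description:
pCMV-T7-SpCas9(KRHWMR)-P2A-EGFP (RAS3808) is an 8.45 kb mammalian expression plasmid encoding a PAM-altered variant of Streptococcus pyogenes Cas9. It is derived from the pCMV-T7-SpCas9-P2A-EGFP backbone by Gibson cloning. It is maintained in E. coli through a high-copy ColE1/pUC-type origin and selected with ampicillin via the β-lactamase gene. The remaining bacterial annotations (lac promoter and operator, CAP site, and fragments of lacI, an MCS, an SV40 promoter and bom) appear to be backbone remnants with no stated role.

The payload is a single transcription unit driven by the human CMV immediate-early enhancer and promoter and terminated by the bovine growth hormone polyadenylation signal. A T7 promoter sits just upstream of the coding sequence, which also permits in vitro transcription. The human codon-optimised nuclease carries six substitutions: D1135K, S1136R, G1218H, E1219W, R1335M and T1337R. These give the "KRHWMR" residue combination. The mutation field labels this set "ARGIMR", which conflicts with the listed substitutions and the plasmid name. The annotation tool splits Cas9 into overlapping N- and C-terminal pieces, but these represent one continuous open reading frame.

Downstream of Cas9 come a bipartite NLS, a 3xFLAG epitope, a P2A self-cleaving peptide and EGFP. The catalogue lists this tag as N-terminal, but the purpose statement and feature coordinates place it at the C terminus. The BPNLS and P2A are not annotated individually. P2A ribosomal skipping releases EGFP as a separate protein, so fluorescence marks transfected cells that express the nuclease.

No guide RNA cassette is annotated, so a guide would have to be supplied separately. The associated work concerns engineering custom Cas9 PAM variants, and the plasmid is suited to testing this variant's genome-editing activity in human cells.
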