Features (pLannotate 1.2.2; 18 found; start..end, strand, type, name):
    251..839     -  rep_origin     ori: high-copy-number ColE1/pMB1/pBR322/pUC origin of replication
   1010..1870    -  CDS            AmpR: β-lactamase; bla; confers resistance to ampicillin, carbenicillin, and related antibiotics
   1871..1975    -  promoter       AmpR promoter: bla
   2046..2090    -  misc_feature   bom (fragment): basis of mobility region from pBR322
   2245..2624    +  enhancer       CMV enhancer: human cytomegalovirus immediate early enhancer
   2625..2828    +  promoter       CMV promoter: human cytomegalovirus (CMV) immediate early promoter
   2870..2888    +  promoter       T7 promoter: promoter for bacteriophage T7 RNA polymerase
   2902..4620    +  CDS            Cas9(N): N-terminal portion of Streptococcus pyogenes Cas9 (Zetsche et al., 2015)
   4507..7005    +  CDS            Cas9(C): C-terminal portion of Streptococcus pyogenes Cas9 (Zetsche et al., 2015)
   7093..7158    +  CDS            3xFLAG: three tandem FLAG® epitope tags, followed by an enterokinase cleavage site
   7234..7950    +  CDS            EGFP: EGFP is a basic (constitutively fluorescent) green fluorescent protein published in 1996, derived from Aequorea victoria. It is reported to be a rapidly-maturing weak dimer with moderate acid sensitivity.
   8005..8229    +  polyA_signal   bGH poly(A) signal: bovine growth hormone polyadenylation signal
   8233..8254    +  promoter       SV40 promoter (fragment): SV40 enhancer and early promoter
   8259..8275    +  misc_feature   MCS (fragment): pBluescript multiple cloning site
   8324..8340    -  protein_bind   lac operator: The lac repressor binds to the lac operator to inhibit transcription in E. coli. This inhibition can be relieved by adding lactose or isopropyl-β-D-thiogalactopyranoside (IPTG). lac repressor encoded by lacI
   8348..8378    -  promoter       lac promoter: promoter for the E. coli lac operon
   8393..8414    -  protein_bind   CAP binding site: CAP binding activates transcription in the presence of cAMP. E. coli catabolite activator protein
   8427..68      -  CDS            lacI (fragment) (across the origin): lac repressor; lacI; The lac repressor binds to the lac operator to inhibit transcription in E. coli. This inhibition can be relieved by adding lactose or isopropyl-β-D-thiogalactopyranoside (IPTG).
>Addgene plasmid #228251 | pCMV-T7-SpCas9(KRHWMR)-P2A-EGFP_(RAS3808) | addgene full sequence | sequence record 451023 | Addgene NGS Result
ACCTGTCGTGCCAGCTGCATTAATGAATCGGCCAACGCGCGGGGAGAGGCGGTTTGCGTATTGGGCGCTC
TTCCGCTTCCTCGCTCACTGACTCGCTGCGCTCGGTCGTTCGGCTGCGGCGAGCGGTATCAGCTCACTCA
AAGGCGGTAATACGGTTATCCACAGAATCAGGGGATAACGCAGGAAAGAACATGTGAGCAAAAGGCCAGC
AAAAGGCCAGGAACCGTAAAAAGGCCGCGTTGCTGGCGTTTTTCCATAGGCTCCGCCCCCCTGACGAGCA
TCACAAAAATCGACGCTCAAGTCAGAGGTGGCGAAACCCGACAGGACTATAAAGATACCAGGCGTTTCCC
CCTGGAAGCTCCCTCGTGCGCTCTCCTGTTCCGACCCTGCCGCTTACCGGATACCTGTCCGCCTTTCTCC
CTTCGGGAAGCGTGGCGCTTTCTCATAGCTCACGCTGTAGGTATCTCAGTTCGGTGTAGGTCGTTCGCTC
CAAGCTGGGCTGTGTGCACGAACCCCCCGTTCAGCCCGACCGCTGCGCCTTATCCGGTAACTATCGTCTT
GAGTCCAACCCGGTAAGACACGACTTATCGCCACTGGCAGCAGCCACTGGTAACAGGATTAGCAGAGCGA
GGTATGTAGGCGGTGCTACAGAGTTCTTGAAGTGGTGGCCTAACTACGGCTACACTAGAAGAACAGTATT
TGGTATCTGCGCTCTGCTGAAGCCAGTTACCTTCGGAAAAAGAGTTGGTAGCTCTTGATCCGGCAAACAA
ACCACCGCTGGTAGCGGTGGTTTTTTTGTTTGCAAGCAGCAGATTACGCGCAGAAAAAAAGGATCTCAAG
AAGATCCTTTGATCTTTTCTACGGGGTCTGACGCTCAGTGGAACGAAAACTCACGTTAAGGGATTTTGGT
CATGAGATTATCAAAAAGGATCTTCACCTAGATCCTTTTAAATTAAAAATGAAGTTTTAAATCAATCTAA
AGTATATATGAGTAAACTTGGTCTGACAGTTACCAATGCTTAATCAGTGAGGCACCTATCTCAGCGATCT
GTCTATTTCGTTCATCCATAGTTGCCTGACTCCCCGTCGTGTAGATAACTACGATACGGGAGGGCTTACC
ATCTGGCCCCAGTGCTGCAATGATACCGCGAGACCCACGCTCACCGGCTCCAGATTTATCAGCAATAAAC
CAGCCAGCCGGAAGGGCCGAGCGCAGAAGTGGTCCTGCAACTTTATCCGCCTCCATCCAGTCTATTAATT
GTTGCCGGGAAGCTAGAGTAAGTAGTTCGCCAGTTAATAGTTTGCGCAACGTTGTTGCCATTGCTACAGG
CATCGTGGTGTCACGCTCGTCGTTTGGTATGGCTTCATTCAGCTCCGGTTCCCAACGATCAAGGCGAGTT
ACATGATCCCCCATGTTGTGCAAAAAAGCGGTTAGCTCCTTCGGTCCTCCGATCGTTGTCAGAAGTAAGT
TGGCCGCAGTGTTATCACTCATGGTTATGGCAGCACTGCATAATTCTCTTACTGTCATGCCATCCGTAAG
ATGCTTTTCTGTGACTGGTGAGTACTCAACCAAGTCATTCTGAGAATAGTGTATGCGGCGACCGAGTTGC
TCTTGCCCGGCGTCAATACGGGATAATACCGCGCCACATAGCAGAACTTTAAAAGTGCTCATCATTGGAA
AACGTTCTTCGGGGCGAAAACTCTCAAGGATCTTACCGCTGTTGAGATCCAGTTCGATGTAACCCACTCG
TGCACCCAACTGATCTTCAGCATCTTTTACTTTCACCAGCGTTTCTGGGTGAGCAAAAACAGGAAGGCAA
AATGCCGCAAAAAAGGGAATAAGGGCGACACGGAAATGTTGAATACTCATACTCTTCCTTTTTCAATATT
ATTGAAGCATTTATCAGGGTTATTGTCTCATGAGCGGATACATATTTGAATGTATTTAGAAAAATAAACA
AATAGGGGTTCCGCGCACATTTCCCCGAAAAGTGCCACCTGACGTCGACGGATCGGGAGATCGATCTCCC
GATCCCCTAGGGTCGACTCTCAGTACAATCTGCTCTGATGCCGCATAGTTAAGCCAGTATCTGCTCCCTG
CTTGTGTGTTGGAGGTCGCTGAGTAGTGCGCGAGCAAAATTTAAGCTACAACAAGGCAAGGCTTGACCGA
CAATTGCATGAAGAATCTGCTTAGGGTTAGGCGTTTTGCGCTGCTTCGCGATGTACGGGCCAGATATACG
CGTTGACATTGATTATTGACTAGTTATTAATAGTAATCAATTACGGGGTCATTAGTTCATAGCCCATATA
TGGAGTTCCGCGTTACATAACTTACGGTAAATGGCCCGCCTGGCTGACCGCCCAACGACCCCCGCCCATT
GACGTCAATAATGACGTATGTTCCCATAGTAACGCCAATAGGGACTTTCCATTGACGTCAATGGGTGGAG
TATTTACGGTAAACTGCCCACTTGGCAGTACATCAAGTGTATCATATGCCAAGTACGCCCCCTATTGACG
TCAATGACGGTAAATGGCCCGCCTGGCATTATGCCCAGTACATGACCTTATGGGACTTTCCTACTTGGCA
GTACATCTACGTATTAGTCATCGCTATTACCATGGTGATGCGGTTTTGGCAGTACATCAATGGGCGTGGA
TAGCGGTTTGACTCACGGGGATTTCCAAGTCTCCACCCCATTGACGTCAATGGGAGTTTGTTTTGGCACC
AAAATCAACGGGACTTTCCAAAATGTCGTAACAACTCCGCCCCATTGACGCAAATGGGCGGTAGGCGTGT
ACGGTGGGAGGTCTATATAAGCAGAGCTGGTTTAGTGAACCGTCAGATCCGCTAGAGATCCGCGGCCGCT
AATACGACTCACTATAGGGAGAGCCGCCACCATGGACAAGAAGTACAGCATCGGCCTGGACATCGGCACC
AACTCTGTGGGCTGGGCCGTGATCACCGACGAGTACAAGGTGCCCAGCAAGAAATTCAAGGTGCTGGGCA
ACACCGACCGGCACAGCATCAAGAAGAACCTGATCGGAGCCCTGCTGTTCGACAGCGGCGAAACAGCCGA
GGCCACCCGGCTGAAGAGAACCGCCAGAAGAAGATACACCAGACGGAAGAACCGGATCTGCTATCTGCAA
GAGATCTTCAGCAACGAGATGGCCAAGGTGGACGACAGCTTCTTCCACAGACTGGAAGAGTCCTTCCTGG
TGGAAGAGGATAAGAAGCACGAGCGGCACCCCATCTTCGGCAACATCGTGGACGAGGTGGCCTACCACGA
GAAGTACCCCACCATCTACCACCTGAGAAAGAAACTGGTGGACAGCACCGACAAGGCCGACCTGCGGCTG
ATCTATCTGGCCCTGGCCCACATGATCAAGTTCCGGGGCCACTTCCTGATCGAGGGCGACCTGAACCCCG
ACAACAGCGACGTGGACAAGCTGTTCATCCAGCTGGTGCAGACCTACAACCAGCTGTTCGAGGAAAACCC
CATCAACGCCAGCGGCGTGGACGCCAAGGCCATCCTGTCTGCCAGACTGAGCAAGAGCAGACGGCTGGAA
AATCTGATCGCCCAGCTGCCCGGCGAGAAGAAGAATGGCCTGTTCGGAAACCTGATTGCCCTGAGCCTGG
GCCTGACCCCCAACTTCAAGAGCAACTTCGACCTGGCCGAGGATGCCAAACTGCAGCTGAGCAAGGACAC
CTACGACGACGACCTGGACAACCTGCTGGCCCAGATCGGCGACCAGTACGCCGACCTGTTTCTGGCCGCC
AAGAACCTGTCCGACGCCATCCTGCTGAGCGACATCCTGAGAGTGAACACCGAGATCACCAAGGCCCCCC
TGAGCGCCTCTATGATCAAGAGATACGACGAGCACCACCAGGACCTGACCCTGCTGAAAGCTCTCGTGCG
GCAGCAGCTGCCTGAGAAGTACAAAGAGATTTTCTTCGACCAGAGCAAGAACGGCTACGCCGGCTACATT
GACGGCGGAGCCAGCCAGGAAGAGTTCTACAAGTTCATCAAGCCCATCCTGGAAAAGATGGACGGCACCG
AGGAACTGCTCGTGAAGCTGAACAGAGAGGACCTGCTGCGGAAGCAGCGGACCTTCGACAACGGCAGCAT
CCCCCACCAGATCCACCTGGGAGAGCTGCACGCCATTCTGCGGCGGCAGGAAGATTTTTACCCATTCCTG
AAGGACAACCGGGAAAAGATCGAGAAGATCCTGACCTTCCGCATCCCCTACTACGTGGGCCCTCTGGCCA
GGGGAAACAGCAGATTCGCCTGGATGACCAGAAAGAGCGAGGAAACCATCACCCCCTGGAACTTCGAGGA
AGTGGTGGACAAGGGCGCTTCCGCCCAGAGCTTCATCGAGCGGATGACCAACTTCGATAAGAACCTGCCC
AACGAGAAGGTGCTGCCCAAGCACAGCCTGCTGTACGAGTACTTCACCGTGTATAACGAGCTGACCAAAG
TGAAATACGTGACCGAGGGAATGAGAAAGCCCGCCTTCCTGAGCGGCGAGCAGAAAAAGGCCATCGTGGA
CCTGCTGTTCAAGACCAACCGGAAAGTGACCGTGAAGCAGCTGAAAGAGGACTACTTCAAGAAAATCGAG
TGCTTCGACTCCGTGGAAATCTCCGGCGTGGAAGATCGGTTCAACGCCTCCCTGGGCACATACCACGATC
TGCTGAAAATTATCAAGGACAAGGACTTCCTGGACAATGAGGAAAACGAGGACATTCTGGAAGATATCGT
GCTGACCCTGACACTGTTTGAGGACAGAGAGATGATCGAGGAACGGCTGAAAACCTATGCCCACCTGTTC
GACGACAAAGTGATGAAGCAGCTGAAGCGGCGGAGATACACCGGCTGGGGCAGGCTGAGCCGGAAGCTGA
TCAACGGCATCCGGGACAAGCAGTCCGGCAAGACAATCCTGGATTTCCTGAAGTCCGACGGCTTCGCCAA
CAGAAACTTCATGCAGCTGATCCACGACGACAGCCTGACCTTTAAAGAGGACATCCAGAAAGCCCAGGTG
TCCGGCCAGGGCGATAGCCTGCACGAGCACATTGCCAATCTGGCCGGCAGCCCCGCCATTAAGAAGGGCA
TCCTGCAGACAGTGAAGGTGGTGGACGAGCTCGTGAAAGTGATGGGCCGGCACAAGCCCGAGAACATCGT
GATCGAAATGGCCAGAGAGAACCAGACCACCCAGAAGGGACAGAAGAACAGCCGCGAGAGAATGAAGCGG
ATCGAAGAGGGCATCAAAGAGCTGGGCAGCCAGATCCTGAAAGAACACCCCGTGGAAAACACCCAGCTGC
AGAACGAGAAGCTGTACCTGTACTACCTGCAGAATGGGCGGGATATGTACGTGGACCAGGAACTGGACAT
CAACCGGCTGTCCGACTACGATGTGGACCATATCGTGCCTCAGAGCTTTCTGAAGGACGACTCCATCGAC
AACAAGGTGCTGACCAGAAGCGACAAGAACCGGGGCAAGAGCGACAACGTGCCCTCCGAAGAGGTCGTGA
AGAAGATGAAGAACTACTGGCGGCAGCTGCTGAACGCCAAGCTGATTACCCAGAGAAAGTTCGACAATCT
GACCAAGGCCGAGAGAGGCGGCCTGAGCGAACTGGATAAGGCCGGCTTCATCAAGAGACAGCTGGTGGAA
ACCCGGCAGATCACAAAGCACGTGGCACAGATCCTGGACTCCCGGATGAACACTAAGTACGACGAGAATG
ACAAGCTGATCCGGGAAGTGAAAGTGATCACCCTGAAGTCCAAGCTGGTGTCCGATTTCCGGAAGGATTT
CCAGTTTTACAAAGTGCGCGAGATCAACAACTACCACCACGCCCACGACGCCTACCTGAACGCCGTCGTG
GGAACCGCCCTGATCAAAAAGTACCCTAAGCTGGAAAGCGAGTTCGTGTACGGCGACTACAAGGTGTACG
ACGTGCGGAAGATGATCGCCAAGAGCGAGCAGGAAATCGGCAAGGCTACCGCCAAGTACTTCTTCTACAG
CAACATCATGAACTTTTTCAAGACCGAGATTACCCTGGCCAACGGCGAGATCCGGAAGCGGCCTCTGATC
GAGACAAACGGCGAAACCGGGGAGATCGTGTGGGATAAGGGCCGGGATTTTGCCACCGTGCGGAAAGTGC
TGAGCATGCCCCAAGTGAATATCGTGAAAAAGACCGAGGTGCAGACAGGCGGCTTCAGCAAAGAGTCTAT
CCTGCCCAAGAGGAACAGCGATAAGCTGATCGCCAGAAAGAAGGACTGGGACCCTAAGAAGTACGGCGGC
TTCAAGAGACCCACCGTGGCCTATTCTGTGCTGGTGGTGGCCAAAGTGGAAAAGGGCAAGTCCAAGAAAC
TGAAGAGTGTGAAAGAGCTGCTGGGGATCACCATCATGGAAAGAAGCAGCTTCGAGAAGAATCCCATCGA
CTTTCTGGAAGCCAAGGGCTACAAAGAAGTGAAAAAGGACCTGATCATCAAGCTGCCTAAGTACTCCCTG
TTCGAGCTGGAAAACGGCCGGAAGAGAATGCTGGCCTCTGCCCACTGGCTGCAGAAGGGAAACGAACTGG
CCCTGCCCTCCAAATATGTGAACTTCCTGTACCTGGCCAGCCACTATGAGAAGCTGAAGGGCTCCCCCGA
GGATAATGAGCAGAAACAGCTGTTTGTGGAACAGCACAAGCACTACCTGGACGAGATCATCGAGCAGATC
AGCGAGTTCTCCAAGAGAGTGATCCTGGCCGACGCTAATCTGGACAAAGTGCTGTCCGCCTACAACAAGC
ACCGGGATAAGCCCATCAGAGAGCAGGCCGAGAATATCATCCACCTGTTTACCCTGACCAATCTGGGAGC
CCCTGCCGCCTTCAAGTACTTTGACACCACCATCGACCGGAAGATGTACAGAAGCACCAAAGAGGTGCTG
GACGCCACCCTGATCCACCAGAGCATCACCGGCCTGTACGAGACACGGATCGACCTGTCTCAGCTGGGAG
GCGACGGATCCGGCGGAGGCGGAAGCGGGAAAAGAACCGCCGACGGCAGCGAATTCGAGCCCAAGAAGAA
GAGGAAAGTCTCGAGCGGAGGCGACTACAAAGACCATGACGGTGATTATAAAGATCATGACATCGATTAC
AAGGATGACGATGACAAGGGAGGCGGTGGAAGCGGCGCAACAAACTTCTCTCTGCTGAAACAAGCCGGAG
ATGTCGAAGAGAATCCTGGACCGATGGTGAGCAAGGGCGAGGAGCTGTTCACCGGGGTGGTGCCCATCCT
GGTCGAGCTGGACGGCGACGTAAACGGCCACAAGTTCAGCGTGTCCGGCGAGGGCGAGGGCGATGCCACC
TACGGCAAGCTGACCCTGAAGTTCATCTGCACCACCGGCAAGCTGCCCGTGCCCTGGCCCACCCTCGTGA
CCACCCTGACCTACGGCGTGCAGTGCTTCAGCCGCTACCCCGACCACATGAAGCAGCACGACTTCTTCAA
GTCCGCCATGCCCGAAGGCTACGTCCAGGAGCGCACCATCTTCTTCAAGGACGACGGCAACTACAAGACC
CGCGCCGAGGTGAAGTTCGAGGGCGACACCCTGGTGAACCGCATCGAGCTGAAGGGCATCGACTTCAAGG
AGGACGGCAACATCCTGGGGCACAAGCTGGAGTACAACTACAACAGCCACAACGTCTATATCATGGCCGA
CAAGCAGAAGAACGGCATCAAGGTGAACTTCAAGATCCGCCACAACATCGAGGACGGCAGCGTGCAGCTC
GCCGACCACTACCAGCAGAACACCCCCATCGGCGACGGCCCCGTGCTGCTGCCCGACAACCACTACCTGA
GCACCCAGTCCGCCCTGAGCAAAGACCCCAACGAGAAGCGCGATCACATGGTCCTGCTGGAGTTCGTGAC
CGCCGCCGGGATCACTCTCGGCATGGACGAGCTGTACAAGTGACCGGTCATCATCACCATCACCATTGAG
TTTAAACCCGCTGATCAGCCTCGACTGTGCCTTCTAGTTGCCAGCCATCTGTTGTTTGCCCCTCCCCCGT
GCCTTCCTTGACCCTGGAAGGTGCCACTCCCACTGTCCTTTCCTAATAAAATGAGGAAATTGCATCGCAT
TGTCTGAGTAGGTGTCATTCTATTCTGGGGGGTGGGGTGGGGCAGGACAGCAAGGGGGAGGATTGGGAAG
ACAATAGCAGGCATGCTGGGGATGCGGTGGGCTCTATGGCTTCTGAGGCGGAAAGAACCAGCTGGGGCTC
GATACCGTCGACCTCTAGCTAGAGCTTGGCGTAATCATGGTCATAGCTGTTTCCTGTGTGAAATTGTTAT
CCGCTCACAATTCCACACAACATACGAGCCGGAAGCATAAAGTGTAAAGCCTAGGGTGCCTAATGAGTGA
GCTAACTCACATTAATTGCGTTGCGCTCACTGCCCGCTTTCCAGTCGGGAA
